>Addgene plasmid #222670 | pYX-C-mScarlet-Zeo-TSC22D2 | addgene full sequence | sequence record 448376 | Addgene NGS Result
TCGCGCGTTTCGGTGATGACGGTGAAAACCTCTGACACATGCAGCTCCCGGAGACGGTCACAGCTTGTCT
GTAAGCGGATGCCGGGAGCAGACAAGCCCGTCAGGGCGCGTCAGCGGGTGTTGGCGGGTGTCGGGGCTGG
CTTAACTATGCGGCATCAGAGCAGATTGTACTGAGAGTGCACCATATGCGGTGTGAAATACCGCACAGAT
GCGTAAGGAGAAAATACCGCATCAGGCGCCATTCGCCATTCAGGCTGCGCAACTGTTGGGAAGGGCGATC
GGTGCGGGCCTCTTCGCTATTACGCCAGCTGGCGAAAGGGGGATGTGCTGCAAGGCGATTAAGTTGGGTA
ACGCCAGGGTTTTCCCAGTCACGACGTTGTAAAACGACGGCCAGTGAATTCTTTTTTTTTAATTCTAAGC
TTAGTTGACAATTTAAGAAGCTAGTATTTTTTGGAAATCGTCCCAAACTTTGAAAAGAAAATTCTGGGCT
TACTGCTCTGGTTGGGAACTGGATTTTTTCCAACCCATCTTCCATAGGCTCGGTCAAGATAAAGCAGAAA
CATTAAAAGCAAGAGCAGGAAAACTAGTATAAAAACTTAGCACCAAGTAGGCCAGAACCAGATAGCACCA
CCTTTATCTTTTCACTCTTTTGACATTCCTAATTTTGTTTTTCACAGGATCTGGTGAAAAGCCATTTGAT
GTATGCAGTAAGAGAAGAAGTGGAAGTTTTAAAGGAACAAATAAAAGAATTAGTTGAAAGAAACTCTTTA
CTTGAACGAGAAAATGCACTGTTAAAATCTCTTTCAAGCAATGATCAATTATCCCAACTCCCAACCCAAC
AGGCCAATCCTGGTAGCACTTCTCAACAGCAAGCAGTGATAGCACAGCCTCCGCAGCCAACGCAACCTCC
ACAACAACCGAATGTCTCCTCAGCAGGAGGAAGCGGAGGATCTGGCGGTACCGTGAGCAAGGGCGAGGCA
GTGATCAAGGAGTTCATGCGGTTCAAGGTGCACATGGAGGGCTCCATGAACGGCCACGAGTTCGAGATCG
AGGGCGAGGGCGAGGGACGACCCTACGAGGGCACCCAGACCGCCAAGCTGAAGGTGACCAAGGGTGGCCC
CCTGCCCTTCTCCTGGGACATCCTGTCCCCTCAGTTCATGTACGGCTCCAGGGCCTTCATCAAGCACCCC
GCCGACATCCCCGACTACTATAAGCAGTCCTTCCCCGAGGGCTTCAAGTGGGAGCGCGTGATGAACTTCG
AGGACGGCGGCGCCGTGACCGTGACCCAGGACACCTCCCTGGAGGACGGCACCCTGATCTACAAGGTGAA
GCTCCGCGGCACCAACTTCCCTCCTGACGGCCCCGTAATGCAGAAGAAGACAATGGGCTGGGAAGCGTCC
ACCGAGCGGTTGTACCCCGAGGACGGCGTGCTGAAGGGCGACATTAAGATGGCCCTGCGCCTGAAGGACG
GCGGACGCTACCTGGCGGACTTCAAGACCACCTACAAGGCCAAGAAGCCCGTGCAGATGCCCGGCGCCTA
CAACGTCGACCGCAAGTTGGACATCACCTCCCACAACGAGGACTACACCGTGGTGGAACAGTACGAACGC
TCCGAGGGCCGCCACTCCACCGGAGGCATGGACGAGCTGTATAAGCTGCAGCACCATCACCACCATCACG
GATCCGGAGCTACTAACTTCAGCCTGCTGAAGCAGGCCGGAGACGTGGAGGAGAACCCTGGACCTTCTAG
AGCCAAGTTGACCAGTGCCGTTCCGGTGCTCACCGCGCGCGACGTCGCCGGAGCGGTCGAGTTCTGGACC
GACCGGCTCGGGTTCTCCCGGGACTTCGTGGAGGACGACTTCGCCGGTGTGGTCCGGGACGACGTGACCC
TGTTCATCAGCGCGGTCCAGGACCAGGTGGTGCCGGACAACACCCTGGCCTGGGTGCTGGTGCGCGGCCT
GGACGAGCTGTACGCCGAGTGGTCGGAGGTCGTGTCCACGAACTTCCGGGACGCCTCCGGGCCGGCCATG
ACCGAGATCGGCGAGCAGCCGTGGGGGAGGGAGTTCGCCCTGCGCGATCCGGCCGGCAACTGCGTGCACT
TCGTGGCCGAGGAGCAGGACTAACTCGAGCTGTGCCTTCTAGTTGCCAGCCATCTGTTGTTTGCCCCTCC
CCCGTGCCTTCCTTGACCCTGGAAGGTGCCACTCCCACTGTCCTTTCCTAATAAAATGAGGAAATTGCAT
CGCATTGTCTGAGTAGGTGTCATTCTATTCTGGGGGGTGGGGTGGGGCAGGACAGCAAGGGGGAGGATTG
GGAAGACAATAGCAGGCATGCTGGGGATGCGGTGGGCTCTATGGGCGGCCGCTAAGAGCAAGAAGTAAAG
CTTTCTTAAGCCTCATTAAGAAAAAAACTGAAAGCAATCTATCCTTGTGTGCCACTGGTGTTCTTTCCAC
TTTATACGAAAGCAAGTAGCCATGCTTTGGTTGTGTGTTTGGCCTTTTCAGTATTAGACAATCATTCTAC
AAGAGCTTTTCCTCTCTCTGAGATGTCATGCAGCGCTGTTGATGTCCAGTTCTATGTCATCAGTACACAA
GGAGAATAATAGATGGGGTTTATTAAAGCGAGCAAAGTCTGCATTTTACCTGGTGCGCATGAGTGGGGTC
TTTAAGAGTTTTGGTGGCTCTCCCATGTTTCCTATTACCCATGGATTTACCCTGAGCCTTCCTATCACAT
TATAAATAACAGTTCATCTAAAGAGCCACTTTTCTTTCTGATTCAGTAACATTTGCCTACATAAGTTTTC
ATTTATTTGTGTTTTATTTATTACAGGGCTGCTATTTTCATAATGTACATGAACAATGTCACAGAACTTT
TTTAATTTTTTTGAATAATTATAAGTATCAGTAAAGGAAGTGAAAGACAGGATTAAGCTTGGCGTAATCA
TGGTCATAGCTGTTTCCTGTGTGAAATTGTTATCCGCTCACAATTCCACACAACATACGAGCCGGAAGCA
TAAAGTGTAAAGCCTGGGGTGCCTAATGAGTGAGCTAACTCACATTAATTGCGTTGCGCTCACTGCCCGC
TTTCCAGTCGGGAAACCTGTCGTGCCAGCTGCATTAATGAATCGGCCAACGCGCGGGGAGAGGCGGTTTG
CGTATTGGGCGCTCTTCCGCTTCCTCGCTCACTGACTCGCTGCGCTCGGTCGTTCGGCTGCGGCGAGCGG
TATCAGCTCACTCAAAGGCGGTAATACGGTTATCCACAGAATCAGGGGATAACGCAGGAAAGAACATGTG
AGCAAAAGGCCAGCAAAAGGCCAGGAACCGTAAAAAGGCCGCGTTGCTGGCGTTTTTCCATAGGCTCCGC
CCCCCTGACGAGCATCACAAAAATCGACGCTCAAGTCAGAGGTGGCGAAACCCGACAGGACTATAAAGAT
ACCAGGCGTTTCCCCCTGGAAGCTCCCTCGTGCGCTCTCCTGTTCCGACCCTGCCGCTTACCGGATACCT
GTCCGCCTTTCTCCCTTCGGGAAGCGTGGCGCTTTCTCATAGCTCACGCTGTAGGTATCTCAGTTCGGTG
TAGGTCGTTCGCTCCAAGCTGGGCTGTGTGCACGAACCCCCCGTTCAGCCCGACCGCTGCGCCTTATCCG
GTAACTATCGTCTTGAGTCCAACCCGGTAAGACACGACTTATCGCCACTGGCAGCAGCCACTGGTAACAG
GATTAGCAGAGCGAGGTATGTAGGCGGTGCTACAGAGTTCTTGAAGTGGTGGCCTAACTACGGCTACACT
AGAAGAACAGTATTTGGTATCTGCGCTCTGCTGAAGCCAGTTACCTTCGGAAAAAGAGTTGGTAGCTCTT
GATCCGGCAAACAAACCACCGCTGGTAGCGGTGGTTTTTTTGTTTGCAAGCAGCAGATTACGCGCAGAAA
AAAAGGATCTCAAGAAGATCCTTTGATCTTTTCTACGGGGTCTGACGCTCAGTGGAACGAAAACTCACGT
TAAGGGATTTTGGTCATGAGATTATCAAAAAGGATCTTCACCTAGATCCTTTTAAATTAAAAATGAAGTT
TTAAATCAATCTAAAGTATATATGAGTAAACTTGGTCTGACAGTTACCAATGCTTAATCAGTGAGGCACC
TATCTCAGCGATCTGTCTATTTCGTTCATCCATAGTTGCCTGACTCCCCGTCGTGTAGATAACTACGATA
CGGGAGGGCTTACCATCTGGCCCCAGTGCTGCAATGATACCGCGAGACCCACGCTCACCGGCTCCAGATT
TATCAGCAATAAACCAGCCAGCCGGAAGGGCCGAGCGCAGAAGTGGTCCTGCAACTTTATCCGCCTCCAT
CCAGTCTATTAATTGTTGCCGGGAAGCTAGAGTAAGTAGTTCGCCAGTTAATAGTTTGCGCAACGTTGTT
GCCATTGCTACAGGCATCGTGGTGTCACGCTCGTCGTTTGGTATGGCTTCATTCAGCTCCGGTTCCCAAC
GATCAAGGCGAGTTACATGATCCCCCATGTTGTGCAAAAAAGCGGTTAGCTCCTTCGGTCCTCCGATCGT
TGTCAGAAGTAAGTTGGCCGCAGTGTTATCACTCATGGTTATGGCAGCACTGCATAATTCTCTTACTGTC
ATGCCATCCGTAAGATGCTTTTCTGTGACTGGTGAGTACTCAACCAAGTCATTCTGAGAATAGTGTATGC
GGCGACCGAGTTGCTCTTGCCCGGCGTCAATACGGGATAATACCGCGCCACATAGCAGAACTTTAAAAGT
GCTCATCATTGGAAAACGTTCTTCGGGGCGAAAACTCTCAAGGATCTTACCGCTGTTGAGATCCAGTTCG
ATGTAACCCACTCGTGCACCCAACTGATCTTCAGCATCTTTTACTTTCACCAGCGTTTCTGGGTGAGCAA
AAACAGGAAGGCAAAATGCCGCAAAAAAGGGAATAAGGGCGACACGGAAATGTTGAATACTCATACTCTT
CCTTTTTCAATATTATTGAAGCATTTATCAGGGTTATTGTCTCATGAGCGGATACATATTTGAATGTATT
TAGAAAAATAAACAAATAGGGGTTCCGCGCACATTTCCCCGAAAAGTGCCACCTGACGTCTAAGAAACCA
TTATTATCATGACATTAACCTATAAAAATAGGCGTATCACGAGGCCCTTTCGTC
Features (pLannotate 1.2.2; 14 found; start..end, strand, type, name):
    137..236     +  misc_feature   bom (fragment): basis of mobility region from pBR322
    242..399     -  CDS            lacZα (fragment): LacZα fragment of β-galactosidase; lacZ fragment
    678..851     +  CDS            TSC22D3 (fragment): T22D3_PIG - Also known as DSIPI, GILZ. Experimental evidence at protein level: Swiss-Prot protein existence level 1. Protects T-cells from IL2 deprivation-induced apoptosis through the inhibition of FOXO3A transcriptional activity that leads to the down-regulation of the pro-apoptotic factor BCL2L11. In macrophages, plays a role in the anti-inflammatory and immunosuppressive effects of glucocorticoids and IL10. In T-cells, inhibits anti-CD3-induced NFKB1 nuclear translocation. In vitro, suppresses AP1 and NFKB1 DNA-binding activities. Inhibits myogenic differentiation and mediates anti-myogeni
    963..1655    +  CDS            mScarlet-I: mScarlet-I is a basic (constitutively fluorescent) red fluorescent protein published in 2016, derived from synthetic construct. It is reported to be a rapidly-maturing monomer with moderate acid sensitivity.
   1752..2121    +  CDS            BleoR (fragment): antibiotic-binding protein; Sh ble from Streptoalloteichus hindustanus; confers resistance to bleomycin, phleomycin, and Zeocin™
   2130..2354    +  polyA_signal   bGH poly(A) signal: bovine growth hormone polyadenylation signal
   2967..2983    -  protein_bind   lac operator: The lac repressor binds to the lac operator to inhibit transcription in E. coli. This inhibition can be relieved by adding lactose or isopropyl-β-D-thiogalactopyranoside (IPTG). lac repressor encoded by lacI
   2991..3021    -  promoter       lac promoter: promoter for the E. coli lac operon
   3036..3057    -  protein_bind   CAP binding site: CAP binding activates transcription in the presence of cAMP. E. coli catabolite activator protein
   3070..3162    -  CDS            lacI (fragment): lac repressor; lacI; The lac repressor binds to the lac operator to inhibit transcription in E. coli. This inhibition can be relieved by adding lactose or isopropyl-β-D-thiogalactopyranoside (IPTG).
   3345..3933    -  rep_origin     ori: high-copy-number ColE1/pMB1/pBR322/pUC origin of replication
   4104..4964    -  CDS            AmpR: β-lactamase; bla; confers resistance to ampicillin, carbenicillin, and related antibiotics
   4965..5069    -  promoter       AmpR promoter: bla
   5164..35      +  CDS            rop (fragment) (across the origin): Rop protein, which maintains plasmids at low copy number; rop
