[The description below was written by a language model from this plasmid's Addgene catalogue record and pLannotate feature annotations shown in this document.]
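Description:
pYX-C-mScarlet-Zeo-TSC22D2 is a pUC19-based donor plasmid intended for endogenous tagging of the human TSC22D2 gene with a C-terminal mScarlet red fluorescent protein. Although catalogued as a bacterial expression vector, its stated purpose is knock-in tagging, and the bacterial elements serve only for propagation: a high-copy ColE1/pUC origin and an ampicillin resistance gene (β-lactamase with its own promoter). It also carries remnants of the pUC19 lacZα region, including the lac promoter, operator and CAP site. The insert was assembled by Gibson cloning between the split halves of that lacZα region.

In the annotated 5,164 nt sequence, the payload begins with a short coding segment that the annotation software matched to the related family member TSC22D3. Given the catalogue entry, this most likely reflects the conserved C-terminal TSC22 domain of TSC22D2 itself, sitting within an upstream homology region. It is followed by an mScarlet-I coding sequence, then a Sh ble (BleoR) fragment conferring Zeocin resistance, and a bovine growth hormone polyadenylation signal. No mammalian promoter is annotated, which is consistent with a design in which the fluorescent tag and the Zeocin marker depend on the endogenous TSC22D2 locus for expression after correct in-frame integration. The short unannotated gap between mScarlet-I and BleoR may hold a linker or self-cleaving peptide, but the record does not identify it. Unannotated stretches flanking the cassette, including the roughly 600 nt after the poly(A) signal, plausibly correspond to genomic homology arms, though this too is not stated. The record also does not describe the nuclease or guide RNA used alongside the donor. The construct is used to generate cell lines expressing TSC22D2-mScarlet from the native locus, selected with Zeocin, for studies of protein localization and function.
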