Addgene plasmid #222670: pYX-C-mScarlet-Zeo-TSC22D2
Purpose: endogenously tag TSC22D2 with C-terminal mScarlet
Depositing lab: Jason Moffat. Depositing organization: University of Toronto. Publication: The TSC22D, WNK, and NRBP gene families exhibit functional buffering and evolved with Metazoa for cell volume regulation. Xiao YX, Lee SY, Aguilera-Uribe M, Samson R, Au A, Khanna Y, Liu Z, Cheng R, Aulakh K, Wei J, Farias AG, Reilly T, Birkadze S, Habsid A, Brown KR, Chan K, Mero P, Huang JQ, Billmann M, Rahman M, Myers C, Andrews BJ, Youn JY, Yip CM, Rotin D, Derry WB, Forman-Kay JD, Moses AM, Pritisanac I, Gingras AC, Moffat J. Cell Rep. 2024 Jul 23;43(7):114417. doi: 10.1016/j.celrep.2024.114417. Epub 2024 Jul 8. PubMed 38980795.
Backbone
  Vector backbone: pUC19
  Vector type: Bacterial Expression
  Selectable markers: Zeocin
Growth in bacteria
  Bacterial resistance: Ampicillin, 100 μg/mL
  Growth temperature: 37°C
  Growth strain: DH5alpha
  Copy number: High Copy
Gene/Insert
  Gene/Insert name: TSC22D2
  Species: H. sapiens (human)
  Entrez Gene: TSC22D2 (a.k.a. TILZ4a, TILZ4b, TILZ4c)
  Tag / fusion protein: mScarlet (C terminal on insert)
  Cloning method: Gibson Cloning
Terms and licenses: Academic/Nonprofit Terms; Industry Terms: Not Available to Industry
How to cite: pYX-C-mScarlet-Zeo-TSC22D2 was a gift from Jason Moffat (Addgene plasmid # 222670 ; http://n2t.net/addgene:222670 ; RRID:Addgene_222670)
